>Addgene plasmid #213252 | GIPR-DuET | addgene full sequence | sequence record 430802 | Addgene NGS Result
AGTTCTTCGCCCACCCCAACTTGTTTATTGCAGCTTATAATGGTTACAAATAAAGCAATAGCATCACAAA
TTTCACAAATAAAGCATTTTTTTCACTGCATTCTAGTTGTGGTTTGTCCAAACTCATCAATGTATCTTAT
CATGTCTGTATACCGTCGACCTCTAGCTAGAGCTTGGCGTAATCATGGTCATAGCTGTTTCCTGTGTGAA
ATTGTTATCCGCTCACAATTCCACACAACATACGAGCCGGAAGCATAAAGTGTAAAGCCTGGGGTGCCTA
ATGAGTGAGCTAACTCACATTAATTGCGTTGCGCTCACTGCCCGCTTTCCAGTCGGGAAACCTGTCGTGC
CAGCTGCATTAATGAATCGGCCAACGCGCGGGGAGAGGCGGTTTGCGTATTGGGCGCTCTTCCGCTTCCT
CGCTCACTGACTCGCTGCGCTCGGTCGTTCGGCTGCGGCGAGCGGTATCAGCTCACTCAAAGGCGGTAAT
ACGGTTATCCACAGAATCAGGGGATAACGCAGGAAAGAACATGTGAGCAAAAGGCCAGCAAAAGGCCAGG
AACCGTAAAAAGGCCGCGTTGCTGGCGTTTTTCCATAGGCTCCGCCCCCCTGACGAGCATCACAAAAATC
GACGCTCAAGTCAGAGGTGGCGAAACCCGACAGGACTATAAAGATACCAGGCGTTTCCCCCTGGAAGCTC
CCTCGTGCGCTCTCCTGTTCCGACCCTGCCGCTTACCGGATACCTGTCCGCCTTTCTCCCTTCGGGAAGC
GTGGCGCTTTCTCATAGCTCACGCTGTAGGTATCTCAGTTCGGTGTAGGTCGTTCGCTCCAAGCTGGGCT
GTGTGCACGAACCCCCCGTTCAGCCCGACCGCTGCGCCTTATCCGGTAACTATCGTCTTGAGTCCAACCC
GGTAAGACACGACTTATCGCCACTGGCAGCAGCCACTGGTAACAGGATTAGCAGAGCGAGGTATGTAGGC
GGTGCTACAGAGTTCTTGAAGTGGTGGCCTAACTACGGCTACACTAGAAGAACGGTATTTGGTATCTGCG
CTCTGCTGAAGCCAGTTACCTTCGGAAAAAGAGTTGGTAGCTCTTGATCCGGCAAACAAACCACCGCTGG
TAGCGGTGGTTTTTTTGTTTGCAAGCAGCAGATTACGCGCAGAAAAAAAGGATCTCAAGAAGATCCTTTG
ATCTTTTCTACGGGGTCTGACGCTCAGTGGAACGAAAACTCACGTTAAGGGATTTTGGTCATGAGATTAT
CAAAAAGGATCTTCACCTAGATCCTTTTAAATTAAAAATGAAGTTTTAAATCAATCTAAAGTATATATGA
GTAAACTTGGTCTGACAGTTACCAATGCTTAATCAGTGAGGCACCTATCTCAGCGATCTGTCTATTTCGT
TCATCCATAGTTGCCTGACTCCCCGTCGTGTAGATAACTACGATACGGGAGGGCTTACCATCTGGCCCCA
GTGCTGCAATGATACCGCGAGACCCACGCTCACCGGCTCCAGATTTATCAGCAATAAACCAGCCAGCCGG
AAGGGCCGAGCGCAGAAGTGGTCCTGCAACTTTATCCGCCTCCATCCAGTCTATTAATTGTTGCCGGGAA
GCTAGAGTAAGTAGTTCGCCAGTTAATAGTTTGCGCAACGTTGTTGCCATTGCTACAGGCATCGTGGTGT
CACGCTCGTCGTTTGGTATGGCTTCATTCAGCTCCGGTTCCCAACGATCAAGGCGAGTTACATGATCCCC
CATGTTGTGCAAAAAAGCGGTTAGCTCCTTCGGTCCTCCGATCGTTGTCAGAAGTAAGTTGGCCGCAGTG
TTATCACTCATGGTTATGGCAGCACTGCATAATTCTCTTACTGTCATGCCATCCGTAAGATGCTTTTCTG
TGACTGGTGAGTACTCAACCAAGTCATTCTGAGAATAGTGTATGCGGCGACCGAGTTGCTCTTGCCCGGC
GTCAATACGGGATAATACCGCGCCACATAGCAGAACTTTAAAAGTGCTCATCATTGGAAAACGTTCTTCG
GGGCGAAAACTCTCAAGGATCTTACCGCTGTTGAGATCCAGTTCGATGTAACCCACTCGTGCACCCAACT
GATCTTCAGCATCTTTTACTTTCACCAGCGTTTCTGGGTGAGCAAAAACAGGAAGGCAAAATGCCGCAAA
AAAGGGAATAAGGGCGACACGGAAATGTTGAATACTCATACTCTTCCTTTTTCAATATTATTGAAGCATT
TATCAGGGTTATTGTCTCATGAGCGGATACATATTTGAATGTATTTAGAAAAATAAACAAATAGGGGTTC
CGCGCACATTTCCCCGAAAAGTGCCACCTGACGTCGACGGATCGGGAGATCTCCCGATCCCCTATGGTGC
ACTCTCAGTACAATCTGCTCTGATGCCGCATAGTTAAGCCAGTATCTGCTCCCTGCTTGTGTGTTGGAGG
TCGCTGAGTAGTGCGCGAGCAAAATTTAAGCTACAACAAGGCAAGGCTTGACCGACATTTGCATGAAGAA
TCTGCTTAGGGTTAGGCGTTTTGCGCTGCTTCGCGATGTACGGGCCAGATATACGCGTTGACATTGATTA
TTGACTAGTTATTAATAGTAATCAATTACGGGGTCATTAGTTCATAGCCCATATATGGAGTTCCGCGTTA
CATAACTTACGGTAAATGGCCCGCCTGGCTGACCGCCCAACGACCCCCGCCCATTGACGTCAATAATGAC
GTATGTTCCCATAGTAACGCCAATAGGGACTTTCCATTGACGTCAATGGGTGGAGTATTTACGGTAAACT
GCCCACTTGGCAGTACATCAAGTGTATCATATGCCAAGTACGCCCCCTATTGACGTCAATGACGGTAAAT
GGCCCGCCTGGCATTATGCCCAGTACATGACCTTATGGGACTTTCCTACTTGGCAGTACATCTACGTATT
AGTCATCGCTATTACCATGGTGATGCGGTTTTGGCAGTACATCAATGGGCGTGGATAGCGGTTTGACTCA
CGGGGATTTCCAAGTCTCCACCCCATTGACGTCAATGGGAGTTTGTTTTGGCACCAAAATCAACGGGACT
TTCCAAAATGTCGTAACAACTCCGCCCCATTGACGCAAATGGGCGGTAGGCGTGTACGGTGGGAGGTCTA
TATAAGCAGAGCTCTCTGGCTAACTAGAGAACCCACTGCTTACTGGCTTATCGAAATTAATACGACTCAC
TATAGGGAGACCCAAGCTGGCTAGCGTTTAAACTTAAGCTTAGCGCCACCATGAAGACGATCATCGCCCT
GAGCTACATCTTCTGCCTGGTATTCGCCGACTACAAGGACGATGATGACGCCAGCATCGATATGACCACT
TCACCGATCTTGCAGCTTCTGCTGCGCCTTTCTCTTTGTGGCCTGCTTCTCCAGCGCGCCGAGACGGGCT
CTAAAGGTCAGACCGCTGGCGAGCTGTATCAGCGGTGGGAGCGGTACCGACGGGAATGCCAGGAAACTCT
GGCCGCCGCCGAGCCTCCCTCAGGGCTTGCATGCAACGGTTCATTCGATATGTACGTGTGCTGGGACTAT
GCCGCCCCTAATGCAACCGCTCGGGCGTCATGTCCTTGGTATTTGCCCTGGCACCATCATGTGGCCGCGG
GTTTTGTGCTCCGCCAGTGCGGCTCTGATGGGCAATGGGGGCTGTGGAGAGATCACACACAGTGCGAAAA
TCCGGAGAAGAACGAAGCTTTTCTGGATCAGCGCCTGATCCTCGAACGCCTCCAGGTTATGTATACTGTG
GGATATAGCTTGTCACTCGCAACCTTGCTTCTGGCTCTGCTGATATTGTCCCTCTTTCGACGGCTTCACT
GCACCAGGAACTATATCCACATTAATTTGTTCACCAGCTTCATGCTCCGGGCTGCCGCCATTCTGTCTCG
GGATAGGCTGCTGCCCAGACCTGGACCATATCTGGGGGATCAGGCCCTTGCACTTTGGAACCAGGCGTTG
GCCGCATGTCGGACAGCCCAAATCGTCACTCAGTACTGCGTGGGCGCGAATTACACCTGGCTGCTTGTTG
AAGGTGTGTACCTGCACAGCCTTCTGGTCCTGGTGGGCGGAAGTGAGGAAGGTCACTTCAGGTACTACCT
TCTGCTCGGCTGGGGCGCTCCAGCTCTTTTCGTGATCCCTTGGGTGATCGTTCGATATCTGTATGAGAAC
ACACAGTGCTGGGAGCGGAACGAGGTCAAAGCCATATGGTGGATAATTAGAACCCCTATCCTGATGACCA
TCCTGATAAACTTTCTGATTTTCATCCGCATTCTGGGGATCTTGCTGTCTAAGCTCAGGACCAGGCAGAT
GCGCTGCAGAGACTATCGACTTCGGCTCGCACGCAGTACACTGACGTTGGTGCCCCTCCTTGGCGTCCAT
GAGGTCGTGTTCGCTCCAGTAACAGAGGAGCAGGCAAGAGGGGCCCTTCGGTTCGCCAAGCTCGGGTTCG
AAATCTTTCTTAGTAGTTTCCAGGGTTTCCTGGTTTCTGTGCTCTACTGTTTCATTAACAAGGAAGTTCA
GTCTGAGATCAGGAGAGGCTGGCACCATTGCAGACTTAGACGCTCCCTTGGAGAGGAGCAACGCCAGCTG
CCAGAGAGGGCCTTCCGGGCACTGCCGTCAGGCTCAGGCCCTGGCGAGGTGCCAACATCACGAGGCCTGT
CATCCGGCACATTGCCCGGTCCCGGGAATGAGGCATCTCGGGAACTGGAAAGTTACTGCATCGATACCGG
TGGACGCACCGGTGAATTCGATGAGGCCAGCACCACCGTGTCTAAGACCGAGACTTCTCAGGTGGCCCCT
GCCTAACTCGAGTCTAGAGGGCCCGTTTAAACCCGCTGATCAGCCTCGACTGTGCCTTCTAGTTGCCAGC
CATCTGTTGTTTGCCCCTCCCCCGTGCCTTCCTTGACCCTGGAAGGTGCCACTCCCACTGTCCTTTCCTA
ATAAAATGAGGAAATTGCATCGCATTGTCTGAGTAGGTGTCATTCTATTCTGGGGGGTGGGGTGGGGCAG
GACAGCAAGGGGGAGGATTGGGAAGACAATAGCAGGCATGCTGGGGATGCGGTGGGCTCTATGGCTTCTG
AGGCGGAAAGAACCAGCTGGGGCTCTAGGGGGTATCCCC
[124 nt withheld, positions 5150-5273]
C
[91 nt withheld, positions 5275-5365]
A
[49 nt withheld, positions 5367-5415]
CCTTTGACGTTGGAGTCCACGTTCTTT
[37 nt withheld, positions 5443-5479]
ACCCTATCTCGGTCTATTCTTTTGATTTATAAGGGATTTTGCCGATTTCGGCCTATTGGTTAAAAAATGA
GCTGATTTAACAAAAATTTAACGCGAATTAATTCTGTGGAATGTGTGTCAGTTAGGGTGTGGAAAGTCCC
CAGGCTCCCCAGCAGGCAGAAGTATGCAAAGCATGCATCTCAATTAGTCAGCAACCAGGTGTGGAAAGTC
CCCAGGCTCCCCAGCAGGCAGAAGTATGCAAAGCATGCATCTCAATTAGTCAGCAACCATAGTCCCGCCC
CTAACTCCGCCCATCCCGCCCCTAACTCCGCCCAGTTCCGCCCATTCTCCGCCCCATGGCTGACTAATTT
TTTTTATTTATGCAGAGGCCGAGGCCGCCTCTGCCTCTGAGCTATTCCAGAAGTAGTGAGGAGGCTTTTT
TGGAGGCCTAGGCTTTTGCAAAAAGCTCCCGGGAGCTTGTATATCCATTTTCGGATCTGATCAAGAGACA
GGATGAGGATCGTTTCGCATGATTGAACAAGATGGATTGCACGCAGGTTCTCCGGCCGCTTGGGTGGAGA
GGCTATTCGGCTATGACTGGGCACAACAGACAATCGGCTGCTCTGATGCCGCCGTGTTCCGGCTGTCAGC
GCAGGGGCGCCCGGTTCTTTTTGTCAAGACCGACCTGTCCGGTGCCCTGAATGAACTGCAGGACGAGGCA
GCGCGGCTATCGTGGCTGGCCACGACGGGCGTTCCTTGCGCAGCTGTGCTCGACGTTGTCACTGAAGCGG
GAAGGGACTGGCTGCTATTGGGCGAAGTGCCGGGGCAGGATCTCCTGTCATCTCACCTTGCTCCTGCCGA
GAAAGTATCCATCATGGCTGATGCAATGCGGCGGCTGCATACGCTTGATCCGGCTACCTGCCCATTCGAC
CACCAAGCGAAACATCGCATCGAGCGAGCACGTACTCGGATGGAAGCCGGTCTTGTCGATCAGGATGATC
TGGACGAAGAGCATCAGGGGCTCGCGCCAGCCGAACTGTTCGCCAGGCTCAAGGCGCGCATGCCCGACGG
CGAGGATCTCGTCGTGACCCATGGCGATGCCTGCTTGCCGAATATCATGGTGGAAAATGGCCGCTTTTCT
GGATTCATCGACTGTGGCCGGCTGGGTGTGGCGGACCGCTATCAGGACATAGCGTTGGCTACCCGTGATA
TTGCTGAAGAGCTTGGCGGCGAATGGGCTGACCGCTTCCTCGTGCTTTACGGTATCGCCGCTCCCGATTC
GCAGCGCATCGCCTTCTATCGCCTTCTTGACGAGTTCTTCTGAGCGGGACTCTGGGGTTCGAAATGACCG
ACCAAGCGACGCCCAACCTGCCATCACGAGATTTCGATTCCACCGCCGCCTTCTATGAAAGGTTGGGCTT
CGGAATCGTTTTCCGGGACGCCGGCTGGATGATCCTCCAGCGCGGGGATCTCATGCTGG
Features (pLannotate 1.2.2; 21 found; start..end, strand, type, name):
     18..139     +  polyA_signal   SV40 poly(A) signal: SV40 polyadenylation signal
    212..228     -  protein_bind   lac operator: The lac repressor binds to the lac operator to inhibit transcription in E. coli. This inhibition can be relieved by adding lactose or isopropyl-β-D-thiogalactopyranoside (IPTG). lac repressor encoded by lacI
    236..266     -  promoter       lac promoter: promoter for the E. coli lac operon
    281..302     -  protein_bind   CAP binding site: CAP binding activates transcription in the presence of cAMP. E. coli catabolite activator protein
    315..407     -  CDS            lacI (fragment): lac repressor; lacI; The lac repressor binds to the lac operator to inhibit transcription in E. coli. This inhibition can be relieved by adding lactose or isopropyl-β-D-thiogalactopyranoside (IPTG).
    590..1178    -  rep_origin     ori: high-copy-number ColE1/pMB1/pBR322/pUC origin of replication
   1349..2209    -  CDS            AmpR: β-lactamase; bla; confers resistance to ampicillin, carbenicillin, and related antibiotics
   2210..2314    -  promoter       AmpR promoter: bla
   2373..2425    -  misc_feature   bom (fragment): basis of mobility region from pBR322
   2580..2959    +  enhancer       CMV enhancer: human cytomegalovirus immediate early enhancer
   2960..3163    +  promoter       CMV promoter: human cytomegalovirus (CMV) immediate early promoter
   3159..3192    +  LTR            5' LTR (truncated) (fragment): truncated 5' long terminal repeat (LTR) from HIV-1
   3208..3226    +  promoter       T7 promoter: promoter for bacteriophage T7 RNA polymerase
   3319..3339    +  CDS            3xFLAG (fragment): three tandem FLAG® epitope tags
   3352..4749    +  CDS            GIPR: GIPR_HUMAN - Experimental evidence at protein level: Swiss-Prot protein existence level 1. This is a receptor for GIP. The activity of this receptor is mediated by G proteins which activate adenylyl cyclase. From Homo sapiens (Human).
   4880..5104    +  polyA_signal   bGH poly(A) signal: bovine growth hormone polyadenylation signal
   5108..5129    +  promoter       SV40 promoter (fragment): SV40 enhancer and early promoter
   5150..5578    +  rep_origin     f1 ori (sequence partly withheld): f1 bacteriophage origin of replication; arrow indicates direction of (+) strand synthesis
   5592..5921    +  promoter       SV40 promoter: SV40 enhancer and early promoter
   5988..6779    +  CDS            neo: KKA2_KLEPN - Also known as kan, nptII. Experimental evidence at protein level: Swiss-Prot protein existence level 1. Resistance to kanamycin, neomycin, paromomycin, ribostamycin, butirosin and gentamicin B. From Klebsiella pneumoniae.
   6803..23      +  CDS            ble (fragment) (across the origin): BLE_KLEPN - Experimental evidence at protein level: Swiss-Prot protein existence level 1. Binding protein with a strong affinity to the bleomycin family of antibiotics. Binds to CL990; an antimitotic-antibiotic compound. From Klebsiella pneumoniae.
