[The description below was written by a language model from this plasmid's Addgene catalogue record and pLannotate feature annotations shown in this document.]
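Description:
GIPR-DuET is a mammalian expression plasmid built on the pcDNA 3.1 (+) backbone that encodes the human gastric inhibitory polypeptide receptor (GIPR), a class B GPCR of the glucagon receptor family that signals through G proteins to activate adenylyl cyclase. In bacteria the plasmid replicates from a high-copy ColE1/pUC-type origin and is selected with ampicillin through the β-lactamase gene. An f1 origin is also present. For mammalian cells, an SV40 early promoter drives a neomycin phosphotransferase cassette ending in an SV40 polyadenylation signal, which allows G418 selection of stable transfectants. Several short annotated fragments (lacI, bom, ble, a truncated HIV-1 LTR) appear to be backbone remnants or partial sequence matches rather than functional elements.

The receptor coding sequence sits downstream of the CMV immediate-early enhancer and promoter and is terminated by the bovine growth hormone polyadenylation signal. A T7 promoter between the CMV promoter and the insert permits in vitro transcription. According to the catalogue entry, the "DuET" design places a cleavable hemagglutinin signal peptide and a FLAG epitope at the N terminus and a 1D4 epitope at the C terminus. The feature table shows a short FLAG match just upstream of the GIPR open reading frame, but it does not annotate the signal peptide or the 1D4 tag separately. The signal peptide is meant to promote membrane insertion and is removed on processing, leaving the FLAG tag exposed at the extracellular end. The two tags then give independent handles for capturing and detecting the full-length receptor. The insert was assembled by Gibson cloning. The construct is intended for expressing the GPCR in mammalian cells and for proteomics work, and the associated publication concerns multiplexed screening of anti-GPCR antibody selectivity.
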