Addgene plasmid #213252: GIPR-DuET
Purpose: The DuET construct encodes the named human GPCR engineered with a cleaved hemagglutinin signal peptide, a 5' FLAG and a 3' 1D4 epitope tag optimized for expression in mammalian cells and proteomics studies.
Depositing lab: Thomas Sakmar. Depositing organization: Rockefeller University. Publication: Multiplexed selectivity screening of anti-GPCR antibodies. Dahl L, Kotliar IB, Bendes A, Dodig-Crnkovic T, Fromm S, Elofsson A, Uhlen M, Sakmar TP, Schwenk JM. Sci Adv. 2023 May 3;9(18):eadf9297. doi: 10.1126/sciadv.adf9297. Epub 2023 May 3. PubMed 37134173.
Backbone
  Vector backbone: pcDNA 3.1 (+)
  Vector type: Mammalian Expression
Growth in bacteria
  Bacterial resistance: Ampicillin, 100 μg/mL
  Growth temperature: 37°C
  Growth strain: DH5alpha
  Copy number: High Copy
Gene/Insert
  Gene/Insert name: GIPR (alt name: Gastric inhibitory polypeptide receptor)
  Species: H. sapiens (human)
  Entrez Gene: GIPR (a.k.a. PGQTL2)
  Promoter: CMV, T7
  Tag / fusion protein: FLAG (N terminal on insert); 1D4 (C terminal on insert)
  Cloning method: Gibson Cloning
Terms and licenses: Academic/Nonprofit Terms; Industry Terms: Not Available to Industry
Depositor comments: Class: B, Family: Glucagon. Ensembl ID: ENSG00000010310, Uniprot ID: P48546
How to cite: GIPR-DuET was a gift from Thomas Sakmar (Addgene plasmid # 213252 ; http://n2t.net/addgene:213252 ; RRID:Addgene_213252)
